>Addgene plasmid #98809 | MSP805 | addgene full sequence | sequence record 183216 | Addgene NGS Result
ATCCGGATATAGTTCCTCCTTTCAGCAAAAAACCCCTCAAGACCCGTTTAGAGGCCCCAAGGGGTTATGC
TAGTTATTGCTCAGCGGTGGCAGCAGCCAACTCAGCTTCCTTTCGGGCTTTGTTAGCAGCCGGATCTCAG
TGGTGGTGGTGGTGGTGCTGCTTGCCGTTTCCGTTAATCGGGCGGTTTACGTGTTCAGGTGACGCTAAGA
AAGCTTTGATCTTCGGACGGGCGCTCAGGCGCGCTACATATGCGCTCAGTAACGGGAAAGCGTCTAAACA
GCTAGGATTTAAAACCTGGTGAATGCGTAATAAGTCTAATAAGTTATAATCAGCGAAGCTAATTTGGCTA
CCAACTACGAACGCCTGACCTCCCTGATTCTGGCTCAGTAATGTTTCAAACGGCTTCAGGTGTTCAGGTA
ATTCTTTCACGTACTTCTCTTTACCGGCTTCATAATTAGTGTAAATTAACGTCGCGTATTTACAACGTAA
GTCTTCCACGCCATCATTCACCATATCCACTAAGGCTGCTTCTTTCTGATCTTTACCGTATAAACCAAAT
GAGCGACCTAAATGACGTAAGATCGCGTTAGACTGGTATAAGGTTAAATCACCATCCTGAAACTTCGGTA
ATTGACGGAATAAACAGCTAGGCTTTAACGGCGGCCAGGTTTCCATTGTCACTACTTCTTCCTTCCATGA
TTGATCCTGGTCCGCTAATAACATACGCATCGCTTCACAACGACCACGTACCGGAAAGTATGTAATGGTG
TACGGCGGATGATGATGATGATGATGATGACTGTGAAAATAAAGATTTTCTCCCGAGCTCGAATTAGTCT
GCGCGTCTTTCAGGGCTTCATCGACAGTCTGACGACCGCTGGCGGCGTTGATCACCGCAGTACGCACGGC
ATACCAGAAAGCGGACATCTGCGGGATGTTCGGCATGATTTCACCTTTCTGGGCGTTTTCCATGGTGGCG
GCAATACGTGGATCTTTCGCCAACTCTTCCTCGTAAGACTTCAGCGCTACGGCACCCAGCGGTTTGTCTT
TATTAACCGCTTCCAGACCTTCATCAGTCAGCAGATAGTTTTCGAGGAACTCTTTTGCCAGCTCTTTGTT
CGGACTGGCGGCGTTAATACCTGCGCTCAGCACGCCAACGAACGGTTTGGATGGTTGACCCTTGAAGGTC
GGCAGTACCGTTACACCATAATTCACTTTGCTGGTGTCGATGTTGGACCATGCCCACGGGCCGTTGATGG
TCATCGCTGTTTCGCCTTTATTAAAGGCAGCTTCTGCGATGGAGTAATCGGTGTCTGCATTCATGTGTTT
GTTTTTAATCAGGTCAACCAGGAAGGTCAGACCCGCTTTCGCGCCAGCGTTATCCACGCCCACGTCTTTA
ATGTCGTACTTGCCGTTTTCATACTTGAACGCATAACCCCCGTCAGCAGCAATCAGCGGCCAGGTGAAGT
ACGGTTCTTGCAGGTTGAACATCAGCGCGCTCTTACCTTTCGCTTTCAGTTCTTTATCCAGCGCCGGGAT
CTCTTCCCAGGTTTTTGGCGGGTTCGGCAGCAGATCTTTGTTATAAATCAGCGATAACGCTTCAACAGCG
ATCGGGTAAGCAATCAGCTTGCCGTTGTAACGTACGGCATCCCAGGTAAACGGATACAGCTTGTCCTGGA
ACGCTTTGTCCGGGGTGATTTCAGCCAACAGGCCAGATTGAGCGTAGCCACCAAAGCGGTCGTGTGCCCA
GAAGATAATGTCAGGGCCATCGCCAGTTGCCGCAACCTGTGGGAATTTCTCTTCCAGTTTATCCGGATGC
TCAACGGTGACTTTAATTCCGGTATCTTTCTCGAATTTCTTACCGACTTCAGCGAGACCGTTATAGCCTT
TATCGCCGTTAATCCAGATTACCAGTTTACCTTCTTCGATTTTCATGTATATCTCCTTCTTAAAGTTAAA
CAAAATTATTTCTAGAGGGGAATTGTTATCCGCTCACAATTCCCCTATAGTGAGTCGTATTAATTTCGCG
GGATCGAGATCTCGATCCTCTACGCCGGACGCATCGTGGCCGGCATCACCGGCGCCACAGGTGCGGTTGC
TGGCGCCTATATCGCCGACATCACCGATGGGGAAGATCGGGCTCGCCACTTCGGGCTCATGAGCGCTTGT
TTCGGCGTGGGTATGGTGGCAGGCCCCGTGGCCGGGGGACTGTTGGGCGCCATCTCCTTGCATGCACCAT
TCCTTGCGGCGGCGGTGCTCAACGGCCTCAACCTACTACTGGGCTGCTTCCTAATGCAGGAGTCGCATAA
GGGAGAGCGTCGAGATCCCGGACACCATCGAATGGCGCAAAACCTTTCGCGGTATGGCATGATAGCGCCC
GGAAGAGAGTCAATTCAGGGTGGTGAATGTGAAACCAGTAACGTTATACGATGTCGCAGAGTATGCCGGT
GTCTCTTATCAGACCGTTTCCCGCGTGGTGAACCAGGCCAGCCACGTTTCTGCGAAAACGCGGGAAAAAG
TGGAAGCGGCGATGGCGGAGCTGAATTACATTCCCAACCGCGTGGCACAACAACTGGCGGGCAAACAGTC
GTTGCTGATTGGCGTTGCCACCTCCAGTCTGGCCCTGCACGCGCCGTCGCAAATTGTCGCGGCGATTAAA
TCTCGCGCCGATCAACTGGGTGCCAGCGTGGTGGTGTCGATGGTAGAACGAAGCGGCGTCGAAGCCTGTA
AAGCGGCGGTGCACAATCTTCTCGCGCAACGCGTCAGTGGGCTGATCATTAACTATCCGCTGGATGACCA
GGATGCCATTGCTGTGGAAGCTGCCTGCACTAATGTTCCGGCGTTATTTCTTGATGTCTCTGACCAGACA
CCCATCAACAGTATTATTTTCTCCCATGAAGACGGTACGCGACTGGGCGTGGAGCATCTGGTCGCATTGG
GTCACCAGCAAATCGCGCTGTTAGCGGGCCCATTAAGTTCTGTCTCGGCGCGTCTGCGTCTGGCTGGCTG
GCATAAATATCTCACTCGCAATCAAATTCAGCCGATAGCGGAACGGGAAGGCGACTGGAGTGCCATGTCC
GGTTTTCAACAAACCATGCAAATGCTGAATGAGGGCATCGTTCCCACTGCGATGCTGGTTGCCAACGATC
AGATGGCGCTGGGCGCAATGCGCGCCATTACCGAGTCCGGGCTGCGCGTTGGTGCGGATATCTCGGTAGT
GGGATACGACGATACCGAAGACAGCTCATGTTATATCCCGCCGTTAACCACCATCAAACAGGATTTTCGC
CTGCTGGGGCAAACCAGCGTGGACCGCTTGCTGCAACTCTCTCAGGGCCAGGCGGTGAAGGGCAATCAGC
TGTTGCCCGTCTCACTGGTGAAAAGAAAAACCACCCTGGCGCCCAATACGCAAACCGCCTCTCCCCGCGC
GTTGGCCGATTCATTAATGCAGCTGGCACGACAGGTTTCCCGACTGGAAAGCGGGCAGTGAGCGCAACGC
AATTAATGTAAGTTAGCTCACTCATTAGGCACCGGGATCTCGACCGATGCCCTTGAGAGCCTTCAACCCA
GTCAGCTCCTTCCGGTGGGCGCGGGGCATGACTATCGTCGCCGCACTTATGACTGTCTTCTTTATCATGC
AACTCGTAGGACAGGTGCCGGCAGCGCTCTGGGTCATTTTCGGCGAGGACCGCTTTCGCTGGAGCGCGAC
GATGATCGGCCTGTCGCTTGCGGTATTCGGAATCTTGCACGCCCTCGCTCAAGCCTTCGTCACTGGTCCC
GCCACCAAACGTTTCGGCGAGAAGCAGGCCATTATCGCCGGCATGGCGGCCCCACGGGTGCGCATGATCG
TGCTCCTGTCGTTGAGGACCCGGCTAGGCTGGCGGGGTTGCCTTACTGGTTAGCAGAATGAATCACCGAT
ACGCGAGCGAACGTGAAGCGACTGCTGCTGCAAAACGTCTGCGACCTGAGCAACAACATGAATGGTCTTC
GGTTTCCGTGTTTCGTAAAGTCTGGAAACGCGGAAGTCAGCGCCCTGCACCATTATGTTCCGGATCTGCA
TCGCAGGATGCTGCTGGCTACCCTGTGGAACACCTACATCTGTATTAACGAAGCGCTGGCATTGACCCTG
AGTGATTTTTCTCTGGTCCCGCCGCATCCATACCGCCAGTTGTTTACCCTCACAACGTTCCAGTAACCGG
GCATGTTCATCATCAGTAACCCGTATCGTGAGCATCCTCTCTCGTTTCATCGGTATCATTACCCCCATGA
ACAGAAATCCCCCTTACACGGAGGCATCAGTGACCAAACAGGAAAAAACCGCCCTTAACATGGCCCGCTT
TATCAGAAGCCAGACATTAACGCTTCTGGAGAAACTCAACGAGCTGGACGCGGATGAACAGGCAGACATC
TGTGAATCGCTTCACGACCACGCTGATGAGCTTTACCGCAGCTGCCTCGCGCGTTTCGGTGATGACGGTG
AAAACCTCTGACACATGCAGCTCCCGGAGACGGTCACAGCTTGTCTGTAAGCGGATGCCGGGAGCAGACA
AGCCCGTCAGGGCGCGTCAGCGGGTGTTGGCGGGTGTCGGGGCGCAGCCATGACCCAGTCACGTAGCGAT
AGCGGAGTGTATACTGGCTTAACTATGCGGCATCAGAGCAGATTGTACTGAGAGTGCACCATTGCGGTGT
GAAATACCGCACAGATGCGTAAGGAGAAAATACCGCATCAGGCGCTCTTCCGCTTCCTCGCTCACTGACT
CGCTGCGCTCGGTCGTTCGGCTGCGGCGAGCGGTATCAGCTCACTCAAAGGCGGTAATACGGTTATCCAC
AGAATCAGGGGATAACGCAGGAAAGAACATGTGAGCAAAAGGCCAGCAAAAGGCCAGGAACCGTAAAAAG
GCCGCGTTGCTGGCGTTTTTCCATAGGCTCCGCCCCCCTGACGAGCATCACAAAAATCGACGCTCAAGTC
AGAGGTGGCGAAACCCGACAGGACTATAAAGATACCAGGCGTTTCCCCCTGGAAGCTCCCTCGTGCGCTC
TCCTGTTCCGACCCTGCCGCTTACCGGATACCTGTCCGCCTTTCTCCCTTCGGGAAGCGTGGCGCTTTCT
CATAGCTCACGCTGTAGGTATCTCAGTTCGGTGTAGGTCGTTCGCTCCAAGCTGGGCTGTGTGCACGAAC
CCCCCGTTCAGCCCGACCGCTGCGCCTTATCCGGTAACTATCGTCTTGAGTCCAACCCGGTAAGACACGA
CTTATCGCCACTGGCAGCAGCCACTGGTAACAGGATTAGCAGAGCGAGGTATGTAGGCGGTGCTACAGAG
TTCTTGAAGTGGTGGCCTAACTACGGCTACACTAGAAGGACAGTATTTGGTATCTGCGCTCTGCTGAAGC
CAGTTACCTTCGGAAAAAGAGTTGGTAGCTCTTGATCCGGCAAACAAACCACCGCTGGTAGCGGTGGTTT
TTTTGTTTGCAAGCAGCAGATTACGCGCAGAAAAAAAGGATCTCAAGAAGATCCTTTGATCTTTTCTACG
GGGTCTGACGCTCAGTGGAACGAAAACTCACGTTAAGGGATTTTGGTCATGAACAATAAAACTGTCTGCT
TACATAAACAGTAATACAAGGGGTGTTATGAGCCATATTCAACGGGAAACGTCTTGCTCTAGGCCGCGAT
TAAATTCCAACATGGATGCTGATTTATATGGGTATAAATGGGCTCGCGATAATGTCGGGCAATCAGGTGC
GACAATCTATCGATTGTATGGGAAGCCCGATGCGCCAGAGTTGTTTCTGAAACATGGCAAAGGTAGCGTT
GCCAATGATGTTACAGATGAGATGGTCAGACTAAACTGGCTGACGGAATTTATGCCTCTTCCGACCATCA
AGCATTTTATCCGTACTCCTGATGATGCATGGTTACTCACCACTGCGATCCCCGGGAAAACAGCATTCCA
GGTATTAGAAGAATATCCTGATTCAGGTGAAAATATTGTTGATGCGCTGGCAGTGTTCCTGCGCCGGTTG
CATTCGATTCCTGTTTGTAATTGTCCTTTTAACAGCGATCGCGTATTTCGTCTCGCTCAGGCGCAATCAC
GAATGAATAACGGTTTGGTTGATGCGAGTGATTTTGATGACGAGCGTAATGGCTGGCCTGTTGAACAAGT
CTGGAAAGAAATGCATAAACTTTTGCCATTCTCACCGGATTCAGTCGTCACTCATGGTGATTTCTCACTT
GATAACCTTATTTTTGACGAGGGGAAATTAATAGGTTGTATTGATGTTGGACGAGTCGGAATCGCAGACC
GATACCAGGATCTTGCCATCCTATGGAACTGCCTCGGTGAGTTTTCTCCTTCATTACAGAAACGGCTTTT
TCAAAAATATGGTATTGATAATCCTGATATGAATAAATTGCAGTTTCATTTGATGCTCGATGAGTTTTTC
TAAGAATTAATTCATGAGCGGATACATATTTGAATGTATTTAGAAAAATAAACAAATAGGGGTTCCGCGC
ACATTTCCCCGAAAAGTGCCACCTAAATTGTAAGCGTTAATATTTTGTTAAAATTCGCGTTAAATTTTTG
TTAAATCAGCTCATTTTTTAACCAATAGGCCGAAATCGGCAAAATCCCTTATAAATCAAAAGAATAGACC
GAGATAGGGT
[37 nt withheld, positions 6661-6697]
AAAGAACGTGGACTCCAACGTCAAAGG
[49 nt withheld, positions 6725-6773]
T
[91 nt withheld, positions 6775-6865]
G
[124 nt withheld, positions 6867-6990]
CCCATTCGCCA
Features (pLannotate 1.2.2; 21 found; start..end, strand, type, name):
     26..73      -  terminator     T7 terminator: transcription terminator for bacteriophage T7 RNA polymerase
     81..130     -  CDS            SET1 (fragment): solubility-enhancement tag derived from T7 phage gene 10B
    140..157     -  CDS            9xHis (fragment): 9xHis affinity tag
    161..778     -  CDS            GSTP1: GSTP1_PIG - Experimental evidence at protein level: Swiss-Prot protein existence level 1. Conjugation of reduced glutathione to a wide number of exogenous and endogenous hydrophobic electrophiles. Involved in the formation of glutathione conjugates of both prostaglandin A2 (PGA2) and prostaglandin J2 (PGJ2). Participates in the formation of novel hepoxilin regioisomers. Regulates negatively CDK5 activity via p25/p35 translocation to prevent neurodegeneration. From Sus scrofa (Pig).
    782..799     -  CDS            capTEV™ (fragment): composite tag for in vivo biotinylation, TEV protease cleavage, and 6xHis tagging
    836..1936    -  CDS            MBP: maltose binding protein from E. coli; malE (mutated); This version of the gene does not encode a signal sequence, so MBP will remain in the cytosol.
   1942..1964    -  RBS            RBS: efficient ribosome binding site from bacteriophage T7 gene 10 (Olins and Rangwala, 1989)
   1979..2003    -  protein_bind   lac operator: The lac repressor binds to the lac operator to inhibit transcription in E. coli. This inhibition can be relieved by adding lactose or isopropyl-β-D-thiogalactopyranoside (IPTG). lac repressor encoded by lacI
   2004..2022    -  promoter       T7 promoter: promoter for bacteriophage T7 RNA polymerase
   2044..2323    +  CDS            TcR (fragment): tetracycline efflux protein; tet; confers resistance to tetracycline
   2331..2408    +  promoter       lacI promoter: lacI
   2409..3491    +  CDS            lacI: lac repressor; lacI; The lac repressor binds to the lac operator to inhibit transcription in E. coli. This inhibition can be relieved by adding lactose or isopropyl-β-D-thiogalactopyranoside (IPTG).
   3504..3525    +  protein_bind   CAP binding site: CAP binding activates transcription in the presence of cAMP. E. coli catabolite activator protein
   3540..3831    +  CDS            TcR (fragment): tetracycline efflux protein; tet; confers resistance to tetracycline
   3903..4283    -  CDS            YPB1_ECOLX: Protein predicted: Swiss-Prot protein existence level 4. From Escherichia coli.
   4300..4491    +  CDS            rop: Rop protein, which maintains plasmids at low copy number; rop
   4593..4732    +  misc_feature   bom: basis of mobility region from pBR322
   4918..5506    -  rep_origin     ori: high-copy-number ColE1/pMB1/pBR322/pUC origin of replication
   5628..6443    +  CDS            KanR: aminoglycoside phosphotransferase; aph(3')-Ia; confers resistance to kanamycin in bacteria or G418 (Geneticin®) in eukaryotes
   6452..6509    -  promoter       AmpR promoter (fragment): bla
   6562..6990    -  rep_origin     f1 ori (sequence partly withheld): f1 bacteriophage origin of replication; arrow indicates direction of (+) strand synthesis
