[The description below was written by a language model from this plasmid's Addgene catalogue record and pLannotate feature annotations shown in this document.]
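Description:
MSP805 is a bacterial expression plasmid of the pET28 type, listed with a pBR322 backbone, that produces a synthetic protease-substrate fusion protein in E. coli. It replicates from a ColE1/pMB1-family origin and retains the pBR322-derived rop gene and bom region, along with residual fragments of the tetracycline resistance gene that are leftovers of the backbone rather than functional markers. The catalogue lists it as high copy, although rop normally moderates copy number. Selection is by kanamycin through the aph(3')-Ia gene, and an f1 origin is also present, which would allow single-stranded DNA production with helper phage.

The payload is a single open reading frame driven by a T7 promoter with an adjacent lac operator and the T7 gene 10 ribosome binding site, ending at a T7 terminator. A plasmid-borne lacI gene supplies the repressor, so expression is IPTG-inducible in hosts that provide T7 RNA polymerase. The encoded protein starts with cytosolic maltose binding protein lacking its signal sequence, followed by a short linker annotated as a fragment of a TEV-cleavage tag, then a glutathione S-transferase domain (matched by the annotation software to a pi-class GST) and a C-terminal His tag for affinity purification. The insert name indicates that the linker carries the sequence ENLYFHS, which resembles the canonical TEV protease recognition site but with an altered residue.

Given the associated work on continuous evolution of proteases with changed substrate specificity, this construct most plausibly serves as a purifiable test substrate, in which cleavage between the MBP and GST domains reports protease activity on the variant site. The record itself states only "expression vector" as the purpose.
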