Addgene plasmid #98809: MSP805
Purpose: Expression Vector
Depositing lab: David Liu. Depositing organization: Harvard University. Publication: Phage-assisted continuous evolution of proteases with altered substrate specificity. Packer MS, Rees HA, Liu DR. Nat Commun. 2017 Oct 16;8(1):956. doi: 10.1038/s41467-017-01055-9. PubMed 29038472.
Backbone
  Vector backbone: pBR322
  Backbone manufacturer: ATCC
  Vector type: Bacterial Expression
Growth in bacteria
  Bacterial resistance: Kanamycin, 50 μg/mL
  Growth temperature: 37°C
  Growth strain: DH5alpha
  Copy number: High Copy
Gene/Insert
  Gene/Insert name: pET28 MBP-ENLYFHS-GST
  Species: Synthetic
  Mutation: None
  Cloning method: Unknown
Terms and licenses: Academic/Nonprofit Terms; Industry Terms: Not Available to Industry
How to cite: MSP805 was a gift from David Liu (Addgene plasmid # 98809 ; http://n2t.net/addgene:98809 ; RRID:Addgene_98809)
